>Addgene plasmid #80008 | pX330-COSMC-KO | addgene full sequence | sequence record 153264 | Addgene Assembled full sequence
GAGGGCCTATTTCCCATGATTCCTTCATATTTGCATATACGATACAAGGCTGTTAGAGAGATAATTGGAA
TTAATTTGACTGTAAACACAAAGATATTAGTACAAAATACGTGACGTAGAAAGTAATAATTTCTTGGGTA
GTTTGCAGTTTTAAAATTATGTTTTAAAATGGACTATCATATGCTTACCGTAACTTGAAAGTATTTCGAT
TTCTTGGCTTTATATATCTTGTGGAAAGGACGAAACACCGAGTCTTTGGGCTGCAGTAAGTTTTAGAGCT
AGAAATAGCAAGTTAAAATAAGGCTAGTCCGTTATCAACTTGAAAAAGTGGCACCGAGTCGGTGCTTTTT
TGTTTTAGAGCTAGAAATAGCAAGTTAAAATAAGGCTAGTCCGTTTTTAGCGCGTGCGCCAATTCTGCAG
ACAAATGGCTCTAGAGGTACCCGTTACATAACTTACGGTAAATGGCCCGCCTGGCTGACCGCCCAACGAC
CCCCGCCCATTGACGTCAATAGTAACGCCAATAGGGACTTTCCATTGACGTCAATGGGTGGAGTATTTAC
GGTAAACTGCCCACTTGGCAGTACATCAAGTGTATCATATGCCAAGTACGCCCCCTATTGACGTCAATGA
CGGTAAATGGCCCGCCTGGCATTGTGCCCAGTACATGACCTTATGGGACTTTCCTACTTGGCAGTACATC
TACGTATTAATCATCGCTATTACCATGGTCGAGGTGAGCCCCACGTTCTGCTTCACTCTCCCCATCTCCC
CCCCCTCCCCACCCCCAATTTTGTATTTATTTATTTTTTAATTATTTTGTGCAGCGATGGGGGCGGGGGG
GGGGGGGGGGCGCGCGCCAGGCGGGGCGGGGCGGGGCGAGGGGCGGGGCGGGGCGAGGCGGAGAGGTGCG
GCGGCAGCCAATCAGAGCGGCGCGCTCCGAAAGTTTCCTTTTATGGCGAGGCGGCGGCGGCGGCGGCCCT
ATAAAAAGCGAAGCGCGCGGCGGGCGGGAGTCGCTGCGACGCTGCCTTCGCCCCGTGCCCCGCTCCGCCG
CCGCCTCGCGCCGCCCGCCCCGGCTCTGACTGACCGCGTTACTCCCACAGGTGAGCGGGCGGGACGGCCC
TTCTCCTCCGGGCTGTAATTAGCTGAGCAAGAGGTAAGGGTTTAAGGGATGGTTGGTTGGTGGGGTATTA
ATGTTTAATTACCTGGAGCACCTGCCTGAAATCACTTTTTTTCAGGTTGGACCGGTGCCACCATGGACTA
TAAGGACCACGACGGAGACTACAAGGATCATGATATTGATTACAAAGACGATGACGATAAGATGGCCCCA
AAGAAGAAGCGGAAGGTCGGTATCCACGGAGTCCCAGCAGCCGACAAGAAGTACAGCATCGGCCTGGACA
TCGGCACCAACTCTGTGGGCTGGGCCGTGATCACCGACGAGTACAAGGTGCCCAGCAAGAAATTCAAGGT
GCTGGGCAACACCGACCGGCACAGCATCAAGAAGAACCTGATCGGAGCCCTGCTGTTCGACAGCGGCGAA
ACAGCCGAGGCCACCCGGCTGAAGAGAACCGCCAGAAGAAGATACACCAGACGGAAGAACCGGATCTGCT
ATCTGCAAGAGATCTTCAGCAACGAGATGGCCAAGGTGGACGACAGCTTCTTCCACAGACTGGAAGAGTC
CTTCCTGGTGGAAGAGGATAAGAAGCACGAGCGGCACCCCATCTTCGGCAACATCGTGGACGAGGTGGCC
TACCACGAGAAGTACCCCACCATCTACCACCTGAGAAAGAAACTGGTGGACAGCACCGACAAGGCCGACC
TGCGGCTGATCTATCTGGCCCTGGCCCACATGATCAAGTTCCGGGGCCACTTCCTGATCGAGGGCGACCT
GAACCCCGACAACAGCGACGTGGACAAGCTGTTCATCCAGCTGGTGCAGACCTACAACCAGCTGTTCGAG
GAAAACCCCATCAACGCCAGCGGCGTGGACGCCAAGGCCATCCTGTCTGCCAGACTGAGCAAGAGCAGAC
GGCTGGAAAATCTGATCGCCCAGCTGCCCGGCGAGAAGAAGAATGGCCTGTTCGGAAACCTGATTGCCCT
GAGCCTGGGCCTGACCCCCAACTTCAAGAGCAACTTCGACCTGGCCGAGGATGCCAAACTGCAGCTGAGC
AAGGACACCTACGACGACGACCTGGACAACCTGCTGGCCCAGATCGGCGACCAGTACGCCGACCTGTTTC
TGGCCGCCAAGAACCTGTCCGACGCCATCCTGCTGAGCGACATCCTGAGAGTGAACACCGAGATCACCAA
GGCCCCCCTGAGCGCCTCTATGATCAAGAGATACGACGAGCACCACCAGGACCTGACCCTGCTGAAAGCT
CTCGTGCGGCAGCAGCTGCCTGAGAAGTACAAAGAGATTTTCTTCGACCAGAGCAAGAACGGCTACGCCG
GCTACATTGACGGCGGAGCCAGCCAGGAAGAGTTCTACAAGTTCATCAAGCCCATCCTGGAAAAGATGGA
CGGCACCGAGGAACTGCTCGTGAAGCTGAACAGAGAGGACCTGCTGCGGAAGCAGCGGACCTTCGACAAC
GGCAGCATCCCCCACCAGATCCACCTGGGAGAGCTGCACGCCATTCTGCGGCGGCAGGAAGATTTTTACC
CATTCCTGAAGGACAACCGGGAAAAGATCGAGAAGATCCTGACCTTCCGCATCCCCTACTACGTGGGCCC
TCTGGCCAGGGGAAACAGCAGATTCGCCTGGATGACCAGAAAGAGCGAGGAAACCATCACCCCCTGGAAC
TTCGAGGAAGTGGTGGACAAGGGCGCTTCCGCCCAGAGCTTCATCGAGCGGATGACCAACTTCGATAAGA
ACCTGCCCAACGAGAAGGTGCTGCCCAAGCACAGCCTGCTGTACGAGTACTTCACCGTGTATAACGAGCT
GACCAAAGTGAAATACGTGACCGAGGGAATGAGAAAGCCCGCCTTCCTGAGCGGCGAGCAGAAAAAGGCC
ATCGTGGACCTGCTGTTCAAGACCAACCGGAAAGTGACCGTGAAGCAGCTGAAAGAGGACTACTTCAAGA
AAATCGAGTGCTTCGACTCCGTGGAAATCTCCGGCGTGGAAGATCGGTTCAACGCCTCCCTGGGCACATA
CCACGATCTGCTGAAAATTATCAAGGACAAGGACTTCCTGGACAATGAGGAAAACGAGGACATTCTGGAA
GATATCGTGCTGACCCTGACACTGTTTGAGGACAGAGAGATGATCGAGGAACGGCTGAAAACCTATGCCC
ACCTGTTCGACGACAAAGTGATGAAGCAGCTGAAGCGGCGGAGATACACCGGCTGGGGCAGGCTGAGCCG
GAAGCTGATCAACGGCATCCGGGACAAGCAGTCCGGCAAGACAATCCTGGATTTCCTGAAGTCCGACGGC
TTCGCCAACAGAAACTTCATGCAGCTGATCCACGACGACAGCCTGACCTTTAAAGAGGACATCCAGAAAG
CCCAGGTGTCCGGCCAGGGCGATAGCCTGCACGAGCACATTGCCAATCTGGCCGGCAGCCCCGCCATTAA
GAAGGGCATCCTGCAGACAGTGAAGGTGGTGGACGAGCTCGTGAAAGTGATGGGCCGGCACAAGCCCGAG
AACATCGTGATCGAAATGGCCAGAGAGAACCAGACCACCCAGAAGGGACAGAAGAACAGCCGCGAGAGAA
TGAAGCGGATCGAAGAGGGCATCAAAGAGCTGGGCAGCCAGATCCTGAAAGAACACCCCGTGGAAAACAC
CCAGCTGCAGAACGAGAAGCTGTACCTGTACTACCTGCAGAATGGGCGGGATATGTACGTGGACCAGGAA
CTGGACATCAACCGGCTGTCCGACTACGATGTGGACCATATCGTGCCTCAGAGCTTTCTGAAGGACGACT
CCATCGACAACAAGGTGCTGACCAGAAGCGACAAGAACCGGGGCAAGAGCGACAACGTGCCCTCCGAAGA
GGTCGTGAAGAAGATGAAGAACTACTGGCGGCAGCTGCTGAACGCCAAGCTGATTACCCAGAGAAAGTTC
GACAATCTGACCAAGGCCGAGAGAGGCGGCCTGAGCGAACTGGATAAGGCCGGCTTCATCAAGAGACAGC
TGGTGGAAACCCGGCAGATCACAAAGCACGTGGCACAGATCCTGGACTCCCGGATGAACACTAAGTACGA
CGAGAATGACAAGCTGATCCGGGAAGTGAAAGTGATCACCCTGAAGTCCAAGCTGGTGTCCGATTTCCGG
AAGGATTTCCAGTTTTACAAAGTGCGCGAGATCAACAACTACCACCACGCCCACGACGCCTACCTGAACG
CCGTCGTGGGAACCGCCCTGATCAAAAAGTACCCTAAGCTGGAAAGCGAGTTCGTGTACGGCGACTACAA
GGTGTACGACGTGCGGAAGATGATCGCCAAGAGCGAGCAGGAAATCGGCAAGGCTACCGCCAAGTACTTC
TTCTACAGCAACATCATGAACTTTTTCAAGACCGAGATTACCCTGGCCAACGGCGAGATCCGGAAGCGGC
CTCTGATCGAGACAAACGGCGAAACCGGGGAGATCGTGTGGGATAAGGGCCGGGATTTTGCCACCGTGCG
GAAAGTGCTGAGCATGCCCCAAGTGAATATCGTGAAAAAGACCGAGGTGCAGACAGGCGGCTTCAGCAAA
GAGTCTATCCTGCCCAAGAGGAACAGCGATAAGCTGATCGCCAGAAAGAAGGACTGGGACCCTAAGAAGT
ACGGCGGCTTCGACAGCCCCACCGTGGCCTATTCTGTGCTGGTGGTGGCCAAAGTGGAAAAGGGCAAGTC
CAAGAAACTGAAGAGTGTGAAAGAGCTGCTGGGGATCACCATCATGGAAAGAAGCAGCTTCGAGAAGAAT
CCCATCGACTTTCTGGAAGCCAAGGGCTACAAAGAAGTGAAAAAGGACCTGATCATCAAGCTGCCTAAGT
ACTCCCTGTTCGAGCTGGAAAACGGCCGGAAGAGAATGCTGGCCTCTGCCGGCGAACTGCAGAAGGGAAA
CGAACTGGCCCTGCCCTCCAAATATGTGAACTTCCTGTACCTGGCCAGCCACTATGAGAAGCTGAAGGGC
TCCCCCGAGGATAATGAGCAGAAACAGCTGTTTGTGGAACAGCACAAGCACTACCTGGACGAGATCATCG
AGCAGATCAGCGAGTTCTCCAAGAGAGTGATCCTGGCCGACGCTAATCTGGACAAAGTGCTGTCCGCCTA
CAACAAGCACCGGGATAAGCCCATCAGAGAGCAGGCCGAGAATATCATCCACCTGTTTACCCTGACCAAT
CTGGGAGCCCCTGCCGCCTTCAAGTACTTTGACACCACCATCGACCGGAAGAGGTACACCAGCACCAAAG
AGGTGCTGGACGCCACCCTGATCCACCAGAGCATCACCGGCCTGTACGAGACACGGATCGACCTGTCTCA
GCTGGGAGGCGACAAAAGGCCGGCGGCCACGAAAAAGGCCGGCCAGGCAAAAAAGAAAAAGTAAGAATTC
CTAGAGCTCGCTGATCAGCCTCGACTGTGCCTTCTAGTTGCCAGCCATCTGTTGTTTGCCCCTCCCCCGT
GCCTTCCTTGACCCTGGAAGGTGCCACTCCCACTGTCCTTTCCTAATAAAATGAGGAAATTGCATCGCAT
TGTCTGAGTAGGTGTCATTCTATTCTGGGGGGTGGGGTGGGGCAGGACAGCAAGGGGGAGGATTGGGAAG
AGAATAGCAGGCATGCTGGGGAGCGGCCGCAGGAACCCCTAGTGATGGAGTTGGCCACTCCCTCTCTGCG
CGCTCGCTCGCTCACTGAGGCCGGGCGACCAAAGGTCGCCCGACGCCCGGGCTTTGCCCGGGCGGCCTCA
GTGAGCGAGCGAGCGCGCAGCTGCCTGCAGGGGCGCCTGATGCGGTATTTTCTCCTTACGCATCTGTGCG
GTATTTCACACCGCATA
[142 nt withheld, positions 5968-6109]
C
[141 nt withheld, positions 6111-6251]
CCTTTGACGTTGGAGTCCACGTTCTTT
[37 nt withheld, positions 6279-6315]
ACCCTATCTCGGGCTATTCTTTTGATTTATAAGGGATTTTGCCGATTTCGGCCTATTGGTTAAAAAATGA
GCTGATTTAACAAAAATTTAACGCGAATTTTAACAAAATATTAACGTTTACAATTTTATGGTGCACTCTC
AGTACAATCTGCTCTGATGCCGCATAGTTAAGCCAGCCCCGACACCCGCCAACACCCGCTGACGCGCCCT
GACGGGCTTGTCTGCTCCCGGCATCCGCTTACAGACAAGCTGTGACCGTCTCCGGGAGCTGCATGTGTCA
GAGGTTTTCACCGTCATCACCGAAACGCGCGAGACGAAAGGGCCTCGTGATACGCCTATTTTTATAGGTT
AATGTCATGATAATAATGGTTTCTTAGACGTCAGGTGGCACTTTTCGGGGAAATGTGCGCGGAACCCCTA
TTTGTTTATTTTTCTAAATACATTCAAATATGTATCCGCTCATGAGACAATAACCCTGATAAATGCTTCA
ATAATATTGAAAAAGGAAGAGTATGAGTATTCAACATTTCCGTGTCGCCCTTATTCCCTTTTTTGCGGCA
TTTTGCCTTCCTGTTTTTGCTCACCCAGAAACGCTGGTGAAAGTAAAAGATGCTGAAGATCAGTTGGGTG
CACGAGTGGGTTACATCGAACTGGATCTCAACAGCGGTAAGATCCTTGAGAGTTTTCGCCCCGAAGAACG
TTTTCCAATGATGAGCACTTTTAAAGTTCTGCTATGTGGCGCGGTATTATCCCGTATTGACGCCGGGCAA
GAGCAACTCGGTCGCCGCATACACTATTCTCAGAATGACTTGGTTGAGTACTCACCAGTCACAGAAAAGC
ATCTTACGGATGGCATGACAGTAAGAGAATTATGCAGTGCTGCCATAACCATGAGTGATAACACTGCGGC
CAACTTACTTCTGACAACGATCGGAGGACCGAAGGAGCTAACCGCTTTTTTGCACAACATGGGGGATCAT
GTAACTCGCCTTGATCGTTGGGAACCGGAGCTGAATGAAGCCATACCAAACGACGAGCGTGACACCACGA
TGCCTGTAGCAATGGCAACAACGTTGCGCAAACTATTAACTGGCGAACTACTTACTCTAGCTTCCCGGCA
ACAATTAATAGACTGGATGGAGGCGGATAAAGTTGCAGGACCACTTCTGCGCTCGGCCCTTCCGGCTGGC
TGGTTTATTGCTGATAAATCTGGAGCCGGTGAGCGTGGAAGCCGCGGTATCATTGCAGCACTGGGGCCAG
ATGGTAAGCCCTCCCGTATCGTAGTTATCTACACGACGGGGAGTCAGGCAACTATGGATGAACGAAATAG
ACAGATCGCTGAGATAGGTGCCTCACTGATTAAGCATTGGTAACTGTCAGACCAAGTTTACTCATATATA
CTTTAGATTGATTTAAAACTTCATTTTTAATTTAAAAGGATCTAGGTGAAGATCCTTTTTGATAATCTCA
TGACCAAAATCCCTTAACGTGAGTTTTCGTTCCACTGAGCGTCAGACCCCGTAGAAAAGATCAAAGGATC
TTCTTGAGATCCTTTTTTTCTGCGCGTAATCTGCTGCTTGCAAACAAAAAAACCACCGCTACCAGCGGTG
GTTTGTTTGCCGGATCAAGAGCTACCAACTCTTTTTCCGAAGGTAACTGGCTTCAGCAGAGCGCAGATAC
CAAATACTGTCCTTCTAGTGTAGCCGTAGTTAGGCCACCACTTCAAGAACTCTGTAGCACCGCCTACATA
CCTCGCTCTGCTAATCCTGTTACCAGTGGCTGCTGCCAGTGGCGATAAGTCGTGTCTTACCGGGTTGGAC
TCAAGACGATAGTTACCGGATAAGGCGCAGCGGTCGGGCTGAACGGGGGGTTCGTGCACACAGCCCAGCT
TGGAGCGAACGACCTACACCGAACTGAGATACCTACAGCGTGAGCTATGAGAAAGCGCCACGCTTCCCGA
AGGGAGAAAGGCGGACAGGTATCCGGTAAGCGGCAGGGTCGGAACAGGAGAGCGCACGAGGGAGCTTCCA
GGGGGAAACGCCTGGTATCTTTATAGTCCTGTCGGGTTTCGCCACCTCTGACTTGAGCGTCGATTTTTGT
GATGCTCGTCAGGGGGGCGGAGCCTATGGAAAAACGCCAGCAACGCGGCCTTTTTACGGTTCCTGGCCTT
TTGCTGGCCTTTTGCTCACATGT
Features (pLannotate 1.2.2; 18 found; start..end, strand, type, name):
      1..241     +  promoter       U6 promoter: RNA polymerase III promoter for human U6 snRNA
    270..345     +  misc_RNA       gRNA scaffold: guide RNA scaffold for the Streptococcus pyogenes CRISPR/Cas9 system
    352..395     +  misc_RNA       gRNA scaffold (fragment): guide RNA scaffold for the Streptococcus pyogenes CRISPR/Cas9 system
    442..727     +  enhancer       CMV enhancer: human cytomegalovirus immediate early enhancer; contains an 18-bp deletion relative to the standard CMV enhancer
    729..1006    +  promoter       chicken β-actin promoter: No description available
   1007..1235    +  intron         hybrid intron: hybrid between chicken β-actin (CBA) and minute virus of mice (MMV) introns (Gray et al., 2011)
   1373..2974    +  CDS            Cas9(N): N-terminal portion of Streptococcus pyogenes Cas9 (Zetsche et al., 2015)
   2975..5473    +  CDS            Cas9(C): C-terminal portion of Streptococcus pyogenes Cas9 (Zetsche et al., 2015)
   5474..5521    +  CDS            nucleoplasmin NLS: bipartite nuclear localization signal from nucleoplasmin
   5555..5666    +  polyA_signal   bGH poly(A) signal: bovine growth hormone polyadenylation signal
   5771..5911    +  repeat_region  AAV2 ITR: inverted terminal repeat of adeno-associated virus serotype 2 inverted
   5916..5967    -  misc_feature   bom (fragment): basis of mobility region from pBR322
   5986..6366    +  rep_origin     M13 ori (sequence partly withheld): M13 bacteriophage origin of replication; arrow indicates direction of (+) strand synthesis
   6442..6491    -  misc_feature   bom (fragment): basis of mobility region from pBR322
   6593..6628    -  CDS            rop (fragment): Rop protein, which maintains plasmids at low copy number; rop
   6723..6827    +  promoter       AmpR promoter: bla
   6828..7688    +  CDS            AmpR: β-lactamase; bla; confers resistance to ampicillin, carbenicillin, and related antibiotics
   7859..8447    +  rep_origin     ori: high-copy-number ColE1/pMB1/pBR322/pUC origin of replication
