[The description below was written by a language model from this plasmid's Addgene catalogue record and pLannotate feature annotations shown in this document.]
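Description:
pX330-COSMC-KO is an all-in-one CRISPR/Cas9 plasmid for mammalian cells, built on the pX330-U6-Chimeric_BB-CBh-hSpCas9 backbone. A 20-nucleotide guide targeting human COSMC (C1GALT1C1) was cloned into the BbsI sites, which were destroyed in the process. The plasmid is propagated in E. coli as a high-copy construct through a ColE1/pUC-type origin and is selected with ampicillin via the β-lactamase gene. An M13/f1-type phage origin is also annotated in the backbone. The catalogue gives a total size of 8526 bp, whereas the annotated sequence record is 8,508 nt, a small discrepancy that the record does not explain.

Two expression units work together. A human U6 RNA polymerase III promoter drives the single guide RNA, with the spacer lying in the gap between the promoter and the annotated S. pyogenes gRNA scaffold. A second partial scaffold fragment is annotated just downstream. The second unit uses the CBh hybrid promoter, made up of the CMV enhancer, the chicken β-actin promoter and a hybrid CBA/MVM intron. It drives S. pyogenes Cas9, which the annotation tool lists as adjoining N- and C-terminal portions that together form one continuous coding sequence. The Cas9 sequence ends in a nucleoplasmin bipartite nuclear localization signal and is followed by a bGH polyadenylation signal. A single AAV2 ITR is annotated after the cassette, so the table does not show the flanking ITR pair that AAV packaging would require. No mammalian selection marker or fluorescent reporter is annotated.

The plasmid is intended to knock out COSMC, a chaperone that aids synthesis of Core 1 structures on O-linked glycans. The associated study used it to examine how O-glycans contribute to human leukocyte–endothelium adhesion.
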