Addgene plasmid #80008: pX330-COSMC-KO
Purpose: gRNA to knock out expression of COSMC (C1GalT1C1) gene. The product of this gene is a chaperone aiding in synthesis of Core1 structures on O-linked glycans.
Depositing lab: Sriram Neelamegham. Depositing organization: University at Buffalo (SUNY Buffalo). Publication: Using CRISPR-Cas9 to quantify the contributions of O-glycans, N-glycans and Glycosphingolipids to human leukocyte-endothelium adhesion. Stolfa G, Mondal N, Zhu Y, Yu X, Buffone A Jr, Neelamegham S. Sci Rep. 2016 Jul 26;6:30392. doi: 10.1038/srep30392. PubMed 27458028.
Backbone
  Vector backbone: pX330-U6-Chimeric_BB-CBh-hSpCas9
  Backbone size w/o insert (bp): 8506
  Total vector size (bp): 8526
  Modifications to backbone: Guide RNA for COSMC gene cloned in BbsI restriction site
  Vector type: CRISPR
Growth in bacteria
  Bacterial resistance: Ampicillin, 100 μg/mL
  Growth temperature: 37°C
  Growth strain: NEB Stable
  Copy number: High Copy
Gene/Insert
  Gene/Insert name: COSMC
  gRNA/shRNA sequence: GAGTCTTTGGGCTGCAGTAA
  Species: H. sapiens (human)
  Entrez Gene: C1GALT1C1 (a.k.a. C1GALT2, C38H2-L1, COSMC, HSPC067, MST143, TNPS)
  Cloning method: Restriction Enzyme; 5′ cloning site BbsI (destroyed during cloning); 3′ cloning site BbsI (destroyed during cloning)
  Sequencing primers: 5′ LKO.1 5'
Resource information
  A portion of this plasmid was derived from a plasmid made by: Cloning vector, pX330-U6-Chimeric_BB-CBh-hSpCas9 (Addgene 42230), was produced in Dr. Feng Zhang's lab.
Terms and licenses: Academic/Nonprofit Terms; Industry Terms: Not Available to Industry
How to cite: pX330-COSMC-KO was a gift from Sriram Neelamegham (Addgene plasmid # 80008 ; http://n2t.net/addgene:80008 ; RRID:Addgene_80008)
