>Addgene plasmid #80008 | pX330-COSMC-KO | addgene partial sequence | sequence record 153260 | LKO1_5 5'-GACTATCATATGCTTACCGT-3'
GACGAAACACCGAGTCTTTGGGCTGCAGTAAGTTTTAGAGCTAGAAATAGCAAGTTAAAATAAGGCTAGT
CCGTTATCAACTTGAAAAAGTGGCACCGAGTCGGTGCTTTTTTGTTTTAGAGCTAGAAATAGCAAGTTAA
AATAAGGCTAGTCCGTTTTTAGCGCGTGCGCCAATTCTGCAGACAAATGGCTCTAGAGGTACCCGTTACA
TAACTTACGGTAAATGGCCCGCCTGGCTGACCGCCCAACGACCCCCGCCCATTGACGTCAATAGTAACGC
CAATAGGGACTTTCCATTGACGTCAATGGGTGGAGTATTTACGGTAAACTGCCCACTTGGCAGTACATCA
AGTGTATCATATGCCAAGTACGCCCCCTATTGACGTCAATGACGGTAAATGGCCCGCCTGGCATTGTGCC
CAGTACATGACCTTATGGGACTTTCCTACTTGGCAGTACATCTACGTATTAATCATCGCTATTACCATGG
TCGAGGTGAGCCCCACGTTCTGCTTCACTCTCC
