>Addgene plasmid #80008 | pX330-COSMC-KO | addgene partial sequence | sequence record 153267 | pCBhProF 5'-agggatggttggttggtggg-3'
CGACGGAGACTACAAGGATCATGATATTGATTACAAAGACGATGACGATAAGATGGCCCCAAAGAAGAAG
CGGAAGGTCGGTATCCACGGAGTCCCAGCAGCCGACAAGAAGTACAGCATCGGCCTGGACATCGGCACCA
ACTCTGTGGGCTGGGCCGTGATCACCGACGAGTACAAGGTGCCCAGCAAGAAATTCAAGGTGCTGGGCAA
CACCGACCGGCACAGCATCAAGAAGAACCTGATCGGAGCCCTGCTGTTCGACAGCGGCGAAACAGCCGAG
GCCACCCGGCTGAAGAGAACCGCCAGAAGAAGATACACCAGACGGAAGAACCGGATCTGCTATCTGCAAG
AGATCTTCAGCAACGAGATGGCCAAGGTGGACGACAGCTTCTTCCACAGACTGGAAGAGTCCTTCCTGGT
GGAAGAGGATAAGAAGCACGAGCGGCACCCCATCTTCGGCAACATCGTGGACGAGGTGGCCTACCACGAG
AAGTACCCCACCATCTACCACCTGAGAAAGAAACTGGTGGACAGCACCGACAAGGCCGACCTGCGGCTGA
TCTATCTGGCCCTGGCCCACATGATCAAGTTCCGGGGCCACTTCCTGATCGAGGGCGACCTGAACCCCGA
CAACAGCGACGTGGACAAGCTGTTCATCCAGCTGGTGCAGACCTACAACCAGCTGTTCGAGGAAAACCCC
ATCAACGCCAGC
